>Addgene plasmid #217803 | Click editor utilizing mSA for template recruitment and ePhi29 DNA polymerase - pCMV-T7-mSA-nCas9-ePhi29 (JO1398) | addgene full sequence | sequence record 432890 | Addgene NGS Result
GAAGATCCTTTGATCTTTTCTACGGGGTCTGACGCTCAGTGGAACGAAAACTCACGTTAAGGGATTTTGG
TCATGAGATTATCAAAAAGGATCTTCACCTAGATCCTTTTAAATTAAAAATGAAGTTTTAAATCAATCTA
AAGTATATATGAGTAAACTTGGTCTGACAGTTACCAATGCTTAATCAGTGAGGCACCTATCTCAGCGATC
TGTCTATTTCGTTCATCCATAGTTGCCTGACTCCCCGTCGTGTAGATAACTACGATACGGGAGGGCTTAC
CATCTGGCCCCAGTGCTGCAATGATACCGCGCGAACCACGCTCACCGGCTCCAGATTTATCAGCAATAAA
CCAGCCAGCCGGAAGGGCCGAGCGCAGAAGTGGTCCTGCAACTTTATCCGCCTCCATCCAGTCTATTAAT
TGTTGCCGGGAAGCTAGAGTAAGTAGTTCGCCAGTTAATAGTTTGCGCAACGTTGTTGCCATTGCTACAG
GCATCGTGGTGTCACGCTCGTCGTTTGGTATGGCTTCATTCAGCTCCGGTTCCCAACGATCAAGGCGAGT
TACATGATCCCCCATGTTGTGCAAAAAAGCGGTTAGCTCCTTCGGTCCTCCGATCGTTGTCAGAAGTAAG
TTGGCCGCAGTGTTATCACTCATGGTTATGGCAGCACTGCATAATTCTCTTACTGTCATGCCATCCGTAA
GATGCTTTTCTGTGACTGGTGAGTACTCAACCAAGTCATTCTGAGAATAGTGTATGCGGCGACCGAGTTG
CTCTTGCCCGGCGTCAATACGGGATAATACCGCGCCACATAGCAGAACTTTAAAAGTGCTCATCATTGGA
AAACGTTCTTCGGGGCGAAAACTCTCAAGGATCTTACCGCTGTTGAGATCCAGTTCGATGTAACCCACTC
GTGCACCCAACTGATCTTCAGCATCTTTTACTTTCACCAGCGTTTCTGGGTGAGCAAAAACAGGAAGGCA
AAATGCCGCAAAAAAGGGAATAAGGGCGACACGGAAATGTTGAATACTCATACTCTTCCTTTTTCAATAT
TATTGAAGCATTTATCAGGGTTATTGTCTCATGAGCGGATACATATTTGAATGTATTTAGAAAAATAAAC
AAATAGGGGTTCCGCGCACATTTCCCCGAAAAGTGCCACCTGACGTCGACGGATCGGGAGATCGATCTCC
CGATCCCCTAGGGTCGACTCTCAGTACAATCTGCTCTGATGCCGCATAGTTAAGCCAGTATCTGCTCCCT
GCTTGTGTGTTGGAGGTCGCTGAGTAGTGCGCGAGCAAAATTTAAGCTACAACAAGGCAAGGCTTGACCG
ACAATTGCATGAAGAATCTGCTTAGGGTTAGGCGTTTTGCGCTGCTTCGCGATGTACGGGCCAGATATAC
GCGTTGACATTGATTATTGACTAGTTATTAATAGTAATCAATTACGGGGTCATTAGTTCATAGCCCATAT
ATGGAGTTCCGCGTTACATAACTTACGGTAAATGGCCCGCCTGGCTGACCGCCCAACGACCCCCGCCCAT
TGACGTCAATAATGACGTATGTTCCCATAGTAACGCCAATAGGGACTTTCCATTGACGTCAATGGGTGGA
GTATTTACGGTAAACTGCCCACTTGGCAGTACATCAAGTGTATCATATGCCAAGTACGCCCCCTATTGAC
GTCAATGACGGTAAATGGCCCGCCTGGCATTATGCCCAGTACATGACCTTATGGGACTTTCCTACTTGGC
AGTACATCTACGTATTAGTCATCGCTATTACCATGGTGATGCGGTTTTGGCAGTACATCAATGGGCGTGG
ATAGCGGTTTGACTCACGGGGATTTCCAAGTCTCCACCCCATTGACGTCAATGGGAGTTTGTTTTGGCAC
CAAAATCAACGGGACTTTCCAAAATGTCGTAACAACTCCGCCCCATTGACGCAAATGGGCGGTAGGCGTG
TACGGTGGGAGGTCTATATAAGCAGAGCTGGTTTAGTGAACCGTCAGATCCGCTAGAGATCCGCGGCCGC
TAATACGACTCACTATAGGGAGAGCCGCCACCATGGGGGCCCAGCCGGCCAGATCTATGGCGGAAGCGGG
TATCACCGGCACGTGGTACAACCAGTCTGGTTCTACCTTCACCGTTACCGCGGGTGCGGACGGTAACCTG
ACCGGTCAGTACGAAAACCGTGCGCAGGGCACTGGTTGCCAGAACTCTCCGTACACCCTGACCGGTCGTT
ACAACGGTACCAAACTGGAATGGCGTGTTGAATGGAACAACTCTACCGAAAACTGCCACTCTCGTACCGA
ATGGCGTGGTCAGTACCAGGGTGGTGCGGAAGCGCGTATCAACACCCAGTGGAACCTGACCTACGAAGGT
GGTTCTGGTCCGGCGACCGAACAGGGTCAGGACACCTTCACCAAAGTTAAACCGTCTGCGGCGTCTGGAT
CCAGCGCTGGAGGCGGTGGCTCCGGAGGAGGCGGAAGCGGAGGAGGAGGTAGCGGACCTAAGAAAAAGAG
GAAGGTGGCGGCCGCTGGATCCGACAAGAAGTACAGCATCGGCCTGGACATCGGCACCAACTCTGTGGGC
TGGGCCGTGATCACCGACGAGTACAAGGTGCCCAGCAAGAAATTCAAGGTGCTGGGCAACACCGACCGGC
ACAGCATCAAGAAGAACCTGATCGGAGCCCTGCTGTTCGACAGCGGCGAAACAGCCGAGGCCACCCGGCT
GAAGAGAACCGCCAGAAGAAGATACACCAGACGGAAGAACCGGATCTGCTATCTGCAAGAGATCTTCAGC
AACGAGATGGCCAAGGTGGACGACAGCTTCTTCCACAGACTGGAAGAGTCCTTCCTGGTGGAAGAGGATA
AGAAGCACGAGCGGCACCCCATCTTCGGCAACATCGTGGACGAGGTGGCCTACCACGAGAAGTACCCCAC
CATCTACCACCTGAGAAAGAAACTGGTGGACAGCACCGACAAGGCCGACCTGCGGCTGATCTATCTGGCC
CTGGCCCACATGATCAAGTTCCGGGGCCACTTCCTGATCGAGGGCGACCTGAACCCCGACAACAGCGACG
TGGACAAGCTGTTCATCCAGCTGGTGCAGACCTACAACCAGCTGTTCGAGGAAAACCCCATCAACGCCAG
CGGCGTGGACGCCAAGGCCATCCTGTCTGCCAGACTGAGCAAGAGCAGACGGCTGGAAAATCTGATCGCC
CAGCTGCCCGGCGAGAAGAAGAATGGCCTGTTCGGAAACCTGATTGCCCTGAGCCTGGGCCTGACCCCCA
ACTTCAAGAGCAACTTCGACCTGGCCGAGGATGCCAAACTGCAGCTGAGCAAGGACACCTACGACGACGA
CCTGGACAACCTGCTGGCCCAGATCGGCGACCAGTACGCCGACCTGTTTCTGGCCGCCAAGAACCTGTCC
GACGCCATCCTGCTGAGCGACATCCTGAGAGTGAACACCGAGATCACCAAGGCCCCCCTGAGCGCCTCTA
TGATCAAGAGATACGACGAGCACCACCAGGACCTGACCCTGCTGAAAGCTCTCGTGCGGCAGCAGCTGCC
TGAGAAGTACAAAGAGATTTTCTTCGACCAGAGCAAGAACGGCTACGCCGGCTACATTGACGGCGGAGCC
AGCCAGGAAGAGTTCTACAAGTTCATCAAGCCCATCCTGGAAAAGATGGACGGCACCGAGGAACTGCTCG
TGAAGCTGAACAGAGAGGACCTGCTGCGGAAGCAGCGGACCTTCGACAACGGCAGCATCCCCCACCAGAT
CCACCTGGGAGAGCTGCACGCCATTCTGCGGCGGCAGGAAGATTTTTACCCATTCCTGAAGGACAACCGG
GAAAAGATCGAGAAGATCCTGACCTTCCGCATCCCCTACTACGTGGGCCCTCTGGCCAGGGGAAACAGCA
GATTCGCCTGGATGACCAGAAAGAGCGAGGAAACCATCACCCCCTGGAACTTCGAGGAAGTGGTGGACAA
GGGCGCTTCCGCCCAGAGCTTCATCGAGCGGATGACCAACTTCGATAAGAACCTGCCCAACGAGAAGGTG
CTGCCCAAGCACAGCCTGCTGTACGAGTACTTCACCGTGTATAACGAGCTGACCAAAGTGAAATACGTGA
CCGAGGGAATGAGAAAGCCCGCCTTCCTGAGCGGCGAGCAGAAAAAGGCCATCGTGGACCTGCTGTTCAA
GACCAACCGGAAAGTGACCGTGAAGCAGCTGAAAGAGGACTACTTCAAGAAAATCGAGTGCTTCGACTCC
GTGGAAATCTCCGGCGTGGAAGATCGGTTCAACGCCTCCCTGGGCACATACCACGATCTGCTGAAAATTA
TCAAGGACAAGGACTTCCTGGACAATGAGGAAAACGAGGACATTCTGGAAGATATCGTGCTGACCCTGAC
ACTGTTTGAGGACAGAGAGATGATCGAGGAACGGCTGAAAACCTATGCCCACCTGTTCGACGACAAAGTG
ATGAAGCAGCTGAAGCGGCGGAGATACACCGGCTGGGGCAGGCTGAGCCGGAAGCTGATCAACGGCATCC
GGGACAAGCAGTCCGGCAAGACAATCCTGGATTTCCTGAAGTCCGACGGCTTCGCCAACAGAAACTTCAT
GCAGCTGATCCACGACGACAGCCTGACCTTTAAAGAGGACATCCAGAAAGCCCAGGTGTCCGGCCAGGGC
GATAGCCTGCACGAGCACATTGCCAATCTGGCCGGCAGCCCCGCCATTAAGAAGGGCATCCTGCAGACAG
TGAAGGTGGTGGACGAGCTCGTGAAAGTGATGGGCCGGCACAAGCCCGAGAACATCGTGATCGAAATGGC
CAGAGAGAACCAGACCACCCAGAAGGGACAGAAGAACAGCCGCGAGAGAATGAAGCGGATCGAAGAGGGC
ATCAAAGAGCTGGGCAGCCAGATCCTGAAAGAACACCCCGTGGAAAACACCCAGCTGCAGAACGAGAAGC
TGTACCTGTACTACCTGCAGAATGGGCGGGATATGTACGTGGACCAGGAACTGGACATCAACCGGCTGTC
CGACTACGATGTGGACGCTATCGTGCCTCAGAGCTTTCTGAAGGACGACTCCATCGACAACAAGGTGCTG
ACCAGAAGCGACAAGAACCGGGGCAAGAGCGACAACGTGCCCTCCGAAGAGGTCGTGAAGAAGATGAAGA
ACTACTGGCGGCAGCTGCTGAACGCCAAGCTGATTACCCAGAGAAAGTTCGACAATCTGACCAAGGCCGA
GAGAGGCGGCCTGAGCGAACTGGATAAGGCCGGCTTCATCAAGAGACAGCTGGTGGAAACCCGGCAGATC
ACAAAGCACGTGGCACAGATCCTGGACTCCCGGATGAACACTAAGTACGACGAGAATGACAAGCTGATCC
GGGAAGTGAAAGTGATCACCCTGAAGTCCAAGCTGGTGTCCGATTTCCGGAAGGATTTCCAGTTTTACAA
AGTGCGCGAGATCAACAACTACCACCACGCCCACGACGCCTACCTGAACGCCGTCGTGGGAACCGCCCTG
ATCAAAAAGTACCCTAAGCTGGAAAGCGAGTTCGTGTACGGCGACTACAAGGTGTACGACGTGCGGAAGA
TGATCGCCAAGAGCGAGCAGGAAATCGGCAAGGCTACCGCCAAGTACTTCTTCTACAGCAACATCATGAA
CTTTTTCAAGACCGAGATTACCCTGGCCAACGGCGAGATCCGGAAGCGGCCTCTGATCGAGACAAACGGC
GAAACCGGGGAGATCGTGTGGGATAAGGGCCGGGATTTTGCCACCGTGCGGAAAGTGCTGAGCATGCCCC
AAGTGAATATCGTGAAAAAGACCGAGGTGCAGACAGGCGGCTTCAGCAAAGAGTCTATCCTGCCCAAGAG
GAACAGCGATAAGCTGATCGCCAGAAAGAAGGACTGGGACCCTAAGAAGTACGGCGGCTTCGACAGCCCC
ACCGTGGCCTATTCTGTGCTGGTGGTGGCCAAAGTGGAAAAGGGCAAGTCCAAGAAACTGAAGAGTGTGA
AAGAGCTGCTGGGGATCACCATCATGGAAAGAAGCAGCTTCGAGAAGAATCCCATCGACTTTCTGGAAGC
CAAGGGCTACAAAGAAGTGAAAAAGGACCTGATCATCAAGCTGCCTAAGTACTCCCTGTTCGAGCTGGAA
AACGGCCGGAAGAGAATGCTGGCCTCTGCCGGCGAACTGCAGAAGGGAAACGAACTGGCCCTGCCCTCCA
AATATGTGAACTTCCTGTACCTGGCCAGCCACTATGAGAAGCTGAAGGGCTCCCCCGAGGATAATGAGCA
GAAACAGCTGTTTGTGGAACAGCACAAGCACTACCTGGACGAGATCATCGAGCAGATCAGCGAGTTCTCC
AAGAGAGTGATCCTGGCCGACGCTAATCTGGACAAAGTGCTGTCCGCCTACAACAAGCACCGGGATAAGC
CCATCAGAGAGCAGGCCGAGAATATCATCCACCTGTTTACCCTGACCAATCTGGGAGCCCCTGCCGCCTT
CAAGTACTTTGACACCACCATCGACCGGAAGAGGTACACCAGCACCAAAGAGGTGCTGGACGCCACCCTG
ATCCACCAGAGCATCACCGGCCTGTACGAGACACGGATCGACCTGTCTCAGCTGGGAGGTGACTCCGGCG
GAAGCTCTGGTGGCAGCAAGCGGACCGCCGACGGCTCTGAATTCGAGAGCCCTAAGAAGAAAAGAAAGGT
GAGCGGAGGCTCTAGCGGCGGAAGCAAGCACATGCCTAGAAAGAGATACAGCTGCGACTTCGAGACAACA
ACCAAGGTCGAGGACTGCAGAGTGTGGGCTTACGGATATATGAATATCGAGGACCACTCTGAGTACAAGA
TCGGAAATAGCCTGGATGAGTTTATGGCCTGGGCCCTGAAAGTGCAGGCCGACCTGTACTTCCACAACCT
GAAATTCGACGGCGCCTTCATCATTAACTGGCTGGAACGGAACGGCTTTAAGTGGTCCGCCGATGGACTG
CCAAACACCTACAACACCATCATCAGCAGAACCGGCCAGTGGTACATGATCGACATCTGCCTGGGCTACA
AGGGCAAAAGAAAGATCCATACCGTGATCTACGACAGCCTGAAGAAACTGCCTTTCCCCGTGAAGAAGAT
CGCTAAAGACTTCAAGCTGACAGTGCTGAAGGGCGACATTGATTACCACAAGGAAAGACCTGTGGGATAC
AAGATCACACCTGAGGAATATGCCTACATCAAGAACGCCATCCAGATCATCGCCGAGGCCCTGCTGATCC
AGTTCAAGCAGGGCCTGGACCGGATGACCGCTGGCAGCGACAGCCTCAAAGACTTCAAGGACATTATCAC
CACTAAGAAGTTCAAAAAGGTGTTCCCAACACTGTCTCTTGGACTGGACAAGAAGGTGCGGTACGCCTAT
AGAGGCGGCTTTACCTGGCTGAACGACAGATTCAAGGAAAAGGAAATCGGCGAGGGCATGGTGTTTGACG
TGAACTCCCTCTACCCTGCCCAGATGTACAGCCGGCTGCTGCCCTATGGCGAGCCTATCGTGTTTGAGGG
CAAGTACGTGTGGGATGAAGATTACCCCCTGCACATCCAGCACATCCGGTGCGAGTTCGAGCTGAAGGAG
GGCTACATCCCAACAATCCAAATCAAACGGAGCAGATTCTACAAGGGCAACGAGTACCTGAAAAGCAGCG
GCGGCGAAATCGCCGATCTGTGGCTGAGCAATGTGGACCTGGAACTGATGAAGGAACACTACGACCTGTA
CAACGTGGAATACATCAGCGGCCTGAAGTTTAAGGCCACAACCGGCCTGTTCAAAGACTTCATCGATAAG
TGGACCTACATCAAAACAACCAGCGAGGGCGCTATCAAGCAGCTGGCCAAGCTGATGCTGAATTCTCTGT
ACGGCAAGTTCGCCAGCAACCCTGATGTCACAGGCAAGGTGCCCTACCTGAAGGAAAACGGCGCCCTGGG
CTTCAGACTGGGCGAGGAAGAAACCAAGGACCCTGTGTACACCCCTATGGGTGTTTTCATCACCGCCTGG
GCCAGATACACCACCATCACCGCCGCTCAGGCTTGTTACGATAGAATCATCTATTGTGATACCGACTCTA
TCCACCTGACCGGGACCGAGATCCCCGACGTGATCAAGGATATTGTGGACCCCAAGAAACTGGGCTACTG
GGCCCACGAGTCCACCTTCAAGCGGGCCAAGTACCTGAGACCCAAGACCTACATCCAGGACATCTACATG
AAAGAAGTGGACGGCGAGCTCGTGGAAGGCAGCCCCGACGACTACACAGACATCAAGCTGAGCGTGAAGT
GCGCCGGCATGACCGATAAGATCAAAAAGGAGGTGACATTTGAGAACTTCAAGGTGGGATTCAGCCGCAA
GATGAAACCTAAGCCTGTTCAAGTGCCTGGCGGTGTTGTGCTGGTGGATGACACCTTCACAATCAAGTCT
GGCGGCTCAAAAAGAACCGCCGACGGCAGCGAATTCGAGTCTCCCAAGAAGAAGAGGAAAGTCTGACCGG
TCATCATCACCATCACCATTGAGTTTAAACCCGCTGATCAGCCTCGACTGTGCCTTCTAGTTGCCAGCCA
TCTGTTGTTTGCCCCTCCCCCGTGCCTTCCTTGACCCTGGAAGGTGCCACTCCCACTGTCCTTTCCTAAT
AAAATGAGGAAATTGCATCGCATTGTCTGAGTAGGTGTCATTCTATTCTGGGGGGTGGGGTGGGGCAGGA
CAGCAAGGGGGAGGATTGGGAAGACAATAGCAGGCATGCTGGGGATGCGGTGGGCTCTATGGCTTCTGAG
GCGGAAAGAACCAGCTGGGGCTCGATACCGTCGACCTCTAGCTAGAGCTTGGCGTAATCATGGTCATAGC
TGTTTCCTGTGTGAAATTGTTATCCGCTCACAATTCCACACAACATACGAGCCGGAAGCATAAAGTGTAA
AGCCTAGGGTGCCTAATGAGTGAGCTAACTCACATTAATTGCGTTGCGCTCACTGCCCGCTTTCCAGTCG
GGAAACCTGTCGTGCCAGCTGCATTAATGAATCGGCCAACGCGCGGGGAGAGGCGGTTTGCGTATTGGGC
GCTCTTCCGCTTCCTCGCTCACTGACTCGCTGCGCTCGGTCGTTCGGCTGCGGCGAGCGGTATCAGCTCA
CTCAAAGGCGGTAATACGGTTATCCACAGAATCAGGGGATAACGCAGGAAAGAACATGTGAGCAAAAGGC
CAGCAAAAGGCCAGGAACCGTAAAAAGGCCGCGTTGCTGGCGTTTTTCCATAGGCTCCGCCCCCCTGACG
AGCATCACAAAAATCGACGCTCAAGTCAGAGGTGGCGAAACCCGACAGGACTATAAAGATACCAGGCGTT
TCCCCCTGGAAGCTCCCTCGTGCGCTCTCCTGTTCCGACCCTGCCGCTTACCGGATACCTGTCCGCCTTT
CTCCCTTCGGGAAGCGTGGCGCTTTCTCATAGCTCACGCTGTAGGTATCTCAGTTCGGTGTAGGTCGTTC
GCTCCAAGCTGGGCTGTGTGCACGAACCCCCCGTTCAGCCCGACCGCTGCGCCTTATCCGGTAACTATCG
TCTTGAGTCCAACCCGGTAAGACACGACTTATCGCCACTGGCAGCAGCCACTGGTAACAGGATTAGCAGA
GCGAGGTATGTAGGCGGTGCTACAGAGTTCTTGAAGTGGTGGCCTAACTACGGCTACACTAGAAGAACAG
TATTTGGTATCTGCGCTCTGCTGAAGCCAGTTACCTTCGGAAAAAGAGTTGGTAGCTCTTGATCCGGCAA
ACAAACCACCGCTGGTAGCGGTGGTTTTTTTGTTTGCAAGCAGCAGATTACGCGCAGAAAAAAAGGATCT
CAA
Features (pLannotate 1.2.2; 18 found; start..end, strand, type, name):
    171..1031    -  CDS            AmpR: β-lactamase; bla; confers resistance to ampicillin, carbenicillin, and related antibiotics
   1032..1136    -  promoter       AmpR promoter: bla
   1207..1251    -  misc_feature   bom (fragment): basis of mobility region from pBR322
   1406..1785    +  enhancer       CMV enhancer: human cytomegalovirus immediate early enhancer
   1786..1989    +  promoter       CMV promoter: human cytomegalovirus (CMV) immediate early promoter
   2031..2049    +  promoter       T7 promoter: promoter for bacteriophage T7 RNA polymerase
   2090..2431    +  CDS            mSA: monomeric streptavidin/rhizavidin hybrid (Lim et al., 2013)
   2543..4144    +  CDS            Cas9(N): N-terminal portion of Streptococcus pyogenes Cas9 (Zetsche et al., 2015)
   4145..6639    +  CDS            Cas9(C) (fragment): C-terminal portion of Streptococcus pyogenes Cas9 (Zetsche et al., 2015)
   6749..8467    +  CDS            2: DPOL_BPPH2 - Experimental evidence at protein level: Swiss-Prot protein existence level 1. Polymerase responsible for protein-primed viral DNA replication by strand displacement with high processivity and fidelity (PubMed:3863101) (PubMed:2498321). To start replication, the DNA polymerase forms a heterodimer with a free primer terminal protein (TP), recognizes the replication origins at both 5' ends of the linear chromosome, and initiates replication using as primer the OH-group of Ser-232 of the TP (PubMed:22210885). This polymerase possesses three enzymatic activities: DNA synthesis (polymer
   8588..8812    +  polyA_signal   bGH poly(A) signal: bovine growth hormone polyadenylation signal
   8816..8837    +  promoter       SV40 promoter (fragment): SV40 enhancer and early promoter
   8842..8858    +  misc_feature   MCS (fragment): pBluescript multiple cloning site
   8907..8923    -  protein_bind   lac operator: The lac repressor binds to the lac operator to inhibit transcription in E. coli. This inhibition can be relieved by adding lactose or isopropyl-β-D-thiogalactopyranoside (IPTG). lac repressor encoded by lacI
   8931..8961    -  promoter       lac promoter: promoter for the E. coli lac operon
   8976..8997    -  protein_bind   CAP binding site: CAP binding activates transcription in the presence of cAMP. E. coli catabolite activator protein
   9010..9102    -  CDS            lacI (fragment): lac repressor; lacI; The lac repressor binds to the lac operator to inhibit transcription in E. coli. This inhibition can be relieved by adding lactose or isopropyl-β-D-thiogalactopyranoside (IPTG).
   9285..9873    -  rep_origin     ori: high-copy-number ColE1/pMB1/pBR322/pUC origin of replication
