[The description below was written by a language model from this plasmid's Addgene catalogue record and pLannotate feature annotations shown in this document.]
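Description:
pCMV-T7-mSA-nCas9-ePhi29 (JO1398) is a 9.9 kb mammalian expression and in vitro transcription plasmid encoding a variant "click editor" (CE1-type) fusion protein. It was built by Gibson assembly in the pCMV-T7-SpCas9-P2A-EGFP backbone. It is propagated in E. coli from a high-copy ColE1/pUC-type origin under ampicillin selection (bla with its native promoter). The remaining bacterial annotations (lac promoter/operator, CAP site, and fragments of lacI, bom, an MCS and the SV40 promoter) are backbone remnants rather than functional parts of the payload. No mammalian selection marker or fluorescent reporter is annotated.

The single open reading frame is driven by the CMV enhancer/promoter for expression in transfected mammalian cells. A T7 promoter sits immediately downstream, so the same cassette can be transcribed in vitro into mRNA, and a bGH polyadenylation signal terminates it. From N to C terminus, the recorded fusion is monomeric streptavidin (mSA), a linker, an SV40 NLS, the SpCas9 H840A nickase, a bipartite NLS, an engineered Phi29 DNA polymerase and a final bipartite NLS. The annotation tool splits the Cas9 coding region into two adjoining pieces, but they are contiguous. The ePhi29 polymerase carries D169A together with M8R, V51A, M97T, G197D, E221K, Q497P, K512E and F526L.

Click editing combines a Cas9 nickase with a DNA-dependent DNA polymerase that copies an edit from a DNA template tethered to the editor. According to the record, mSA provides the template recruitment in this variant; as a biotin-binding protein it would presumably capture a biotin-labelled template, although the record does not state this. The plasmid encodes no guide RNA, which must be supplied separately. It serves for testing alternative tethering and polymerase modules in programmable genome writing.
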