Addgene plasmid #217803: Click editor utilizing mSA for template recruitment and ePhi29 DNA polymerase - pCMV-T7-mSA-nCas9-ePhi29 (JO1398)
Purpose: Variant CE1 construct with mSA for template recruitment and ePhi29(D169A) DNA pol, expressed from CMV or T7 promoters.
Depositing lab: Benjamin Kleinstiver. Depositing organization: Massachusetts General Hospital. Publication: Click editing enables programmable genome writing using DNA polymerases and HUH endonucleases. Ferreira da Silva J, Tou CJ, King EM, Eller ML, Rufino-Ramos D, Ma L, Cromwell CR, Metovic J, Benning FMC, Chao LH, Eichler FS, Kleinstiver BP. Nat Biotechnol. 2024 Jul 22. doi: 10.1038/s41587-024-02324-x. PubMed 39039307.
Backbone
  Vector backbone: pCMV-T7-SpCas9-P2A-EGFP (RTW3027)
  Backbone manufacturer: Addgene #139987
  Vector type: Mammalian Expression, CRISPR ; in vitro transcription; T7 promoter
Growth in bacteria
  Bacterial resistance: Ampicillin, 100 μg/mL
  Growth temperature: 37°C
  Growth strain: DH5alpha
  Copy number: High Copy
Gene/Insert
  Gene/Insert name: mSA-linker-SV40NLS-nSpCas9-BPNLS-ePhi29-BPNLS (alt name: JO1398)
  Species: Synthetic
  Mutation: nSpCas9(H840A); Phi29(D169A/M8R/V51A/M97T/G197D/E221K/Q497P/K512E/F526L)
  Promoter: CMV and T7
  Tag / fusion protein: BPNLS (C terminal on backbone)
  Cloning method: Gibson Cloning
  Sequencing primers: 5′ oBK6928-CCAAGTCTCCACCCCATTGACG; 3′ oBK219-GGGAGTGGCACCTTCCAGGGTC
Terms and licenses: Academic/Nonprofit Terms; Industry Terms: Not Available to Industry
Depositor comments: Please visit https://doi.org/10.1101/2023.09.12.557440 for bioRxiv preprint.
How to cite: Click editor utilizing mSA for template recruitment and ePhi29 DNA polymerase - pCMV-T7-mSA-nCas9-ePhi29 (JO1398) was a gift from Benjamin Kleinstiver (Addgene plasmid # 217803 ; http://n2t.net/addgene:217803 ; RRID:Addgene_217803)
